>Addgene plasmid #125117 | pSR322.2 | addgene full sequence | sequence record 251168 | Addgene NGS Result
TTATCATGACATTAACCTATAAAAATAGGCGTATCACGAGGCCCTTTCGTCTTCACCTCGAGTCCCTATC
AGTGATAGAGATTGACATCCCTATCAGTGATAGAGATACTGAGCACATCAGCAGGACGCACTGACCAGTT
CTAAGACGTAAAAAAGTAGATAGGACGCCATATGATCACCGTTGCCCTTATAGACGATCACCTCATCGTC
CGCTCCGGCTTTGCGCAGCTGCTGGGGCTGGAACCTGATTTGCAGGTAGTTGCCGAGTTTGGTTCGGGGC
GCGAGGCGCTGGCGGGGCTGCCGGGGCGCGGTGTGCAGGTGTGTATTTGCGATATCTCCATGCCCGATAT
CTCCGGTCTGGAGCTGCTAAGCCAGCTGCCGAAAGGTATGGCGACGATTATGCTCTCCGTTCACGACAGT
CCTGCGCTGGTTGAGCAGGCGCTTAACGCGGGGGCACGCGGCTTTCTTTCCAAACGCTGTAGCCCGGATG
AACTCATTGCTGCGGTGCATACGGTTGCCACGGGCAATGTGCTATTGCAGCCTGATATCCTTAAACGTCT
GCAAGAAATCCAATTTGAGCGGATGAAAAAGCAGCGCAATGAGACGCAGCTGACAGAAAAGGAAGTCATT
GTTCTAAAAGCAATTGCTAAAGGTCTTAAAAGCAAAGCGATTGCCTTTGATTTGGGCGTCTCTGAGCGAA
CAGTAAAGTCCAGATTAACGTCCATTTACAATAAATTAGGCGCGAATTCAAGAACTGAGGCAGTAACGAT
TGCCATGCAAAAAGGTATTCTGACAATAGACAACTAATAATAATCTAGACCAGGCATCAAATAAAACGAA
AGGCTCAGTCGAAAGACTGGGCCTTTCGTTTTATCTGTTGTTTGTCGGTGAACGCTCTCTACTAGAGTCA
CACTGGCTCACCTTCGGGTGGGCCTTTCTGCGTTTATAGTAAATCACTGCATAATTCGTGTCGCTCAAGG
CGCACTCCCGTTCTGGATAATGTTTTTTGCGCCGACATCATAACGGTTCTGGCAAATATTCTGAAATGAG
CTGGTTAGCTAGTCAACTGCATATTTAAAATTGCCCAAACGTACATGCCCGAATGTACGTTTTTTTCATT
TCATTGTCAACTACAATGAGAAAGAATGTGATCAAGCAATGTGTTGAAAGGAGATTATCAAAGAGGAGAA
ATACTAGATGCGTAAAGGCGAAGAGCTGTTCACTGGTGTCGTCCCTATTCTGGTGGAACTGGATGGTGAT
GTCAACGGTCATAAGTTTTCCGTGCGTGGCGAGGGTGAAGGTGACGCAACTAATGGTAAACTGACGCTGA
AGTTCATCTGTACTACTGGTAAACTGCCGGTACCTTGGCCGACTCTGGTAACGACGCTGACTTATGGTGT
TCAGTGCTTTGCTCGTTATCCGGACCATATGAAGCAGCATGACTTCTTCAAGTCCGCCATGCCGGAAGGC
TATGTGCAGGAACGCACGATTTCCTTTAAGGATGACGGCACGTACAAAACGCGTGCGGAAGTGAAATTTG
AAGGCGATACCCTGGTAAACCGCATTGAGCTGAAAGGCATTGACTTTAAAGAAGACGGCAATATCCTGGG
CCATAAGCTGGAATACAATTTTAACAGCCACAATGTTTACATCACCGCCGATAAACAAAAAAATGGCATT
AAAGCGAATTTTAAAATTCGCCACAACGTGGAGGATGGCAGCGTGCAGCTGGCTGATCACTACCAGCAAA
ACACTCCAATCGGTGATGGTCCTGTTCTGCTGCCAGACAATCACTATCTGAGCACGCAAAGCGTTCTGTC
TAAAGATCCGAACGAGAAACGCGATCATATGGTTCTGCTGGAGTTCGTAACCGCAGCGGGCATCACGCAT
GGTATGGATGAACTGTACAAATGATGATAATAATCTAGACCAGGCATCAAATAAAACGAAAGGCTCAGTC
GAAAGACTGGGCCTTTCGTTTTATCTGTTGTTTGTCGGTGAACGCTCTCTACTAGAGTCACACTGGCTCA
CCTTCGGGTGGGCCTTTCTGCGTTTATAGGTACCCGTGGATCCTCTAGAGTCGACCTGCAGGCATGCAAG
CTTTTTACGGCTAGCTCAGTCCTAGGTATAGTGCTAGCCCAGCCAGAGAAACACTCTTTAACAGGGGGTA
GTATGATGTCTCGTTTAGATAAAAGTAAAGTGATTAACAGCGCATTAGAGCTGCTTAATGAGGTCGGAAT
CGAAGGTTTAACAACCCGTAAACTCGCCCAGAAGCTAGGTGTAGAGCAGCCTACATTGTATTGGCATGTA
AAAAATAAGCGGGCTTTGCTCGACGCCTTAGCCATTGAGATGTTAGATAGGCACCATACTCACTTTTGCC
CTTTAGAAGGGGAAAGCTGGCAAGATTTTTTACGTAATAACGCTAAAAGTTTTAGATGTGCTTTACTAAG
TCATCGCGATGGAGCAAAAGTACATTTAGGTACACGGCCTACAGAAAAACAGTATGAAACTCTCGAAAAT
CAATTAGCCTTTTTATGCCAACAAGGTTTTTCACTAGAGAATGCATTATATGCACTCAGCGCAGTGGGGC
ATTTTACTTTAGGTTGCGTATTGGAAGATCAAGAGCATCAAGTCGCTAAAGAAGAAAGGGAAACACCTAC
TACTGATAGTATGCCGCCATTATTACGACAAGCTATCGAATTATTTGATCACCAAGGTGCAGAGCCAGCC
TTCTTATTCGGCCTTGAATTGATCATATGCGGATTAGAAAAACAACTTAAATGTGAAAGTGGGTCTTAAG
GCATCAAATAAAACGAAAGGCTCAGTCGAAAGACTGGGCCTTTCGTTTTATCTGTTGTTTGTCGGTGAAC
GCTCTCCTGAGTAGGACAAATCCGCCGCCCTAGACCTAGGGCGTTCGGCTGCGGCGAGCGGTATCAGCTC
ACTCAAAGGCGGTAATACGGTTATCCACAGAATCAGGGGATAACGCATGCAAGAACATGTGAGCAAAAGG
CCAGCAAAAGGCCAGGAACCGTAAAAAGGCCGCGTTGCTGGCGTTTTTCCATAGGCTCCGCCCCCCTGAC
GAGCATCACAAAAATCGACGCTCAAGTCAGAGGTGGCGAAACCCGACAGGACTATAAAGATACCAGGCGT
TTCCCCCTGGAAGCTCCCTCGTGCGCTCTCCTGTTCCGACCCTGCCGCTTACCGGATACCTGTCCGCCTT
TCTCCCTTCGGGAAGCGTGGCGCTTTCTCATAGCTCACGCTGTAGGTATCTCAGTTCGGTGTAGGTCGTT
CGCTCCAAGCTGGGCTGTGTGCACGAACCCCCCGTTCAGCCCGACCGCTGCGCCTTATCCGGTAACTATC
GTCTTGAGTCCAACCCGGTAAGACACGACTTATCGCCACTGGCAGCAGCCACTGGTAACAGGATTAGCAG
AGCGAGGTATGTAGGCGGTGCTACAGAGTTCTTGAAGTGGTGGCCTAACTACGGCTACACTAGAAGGACA
GTATTTGGTATCTGCGCTCTGCTGAAGCCAGTTACCTTCGGAAAAAGAGTTGGTAGCTCTTGATCCGGCA
AACAAACCACCGCTGGTAGCGGTGGTTTTTTTGTTTGCAAGCAGCAGATTACGCGCAGAAAAAAAGGATC
TCAAGAAGATCCTTTGATCTTTTCTACGGGGTCTGACGCTCAGTGGAACGAAAACTCACGTTAAGGGATT
TTGGTCATGACTAGTGCTTGGATTCTCACCAATAAAAAACGCCCGGCGGCAACCGAGCGTTCTGAACAAA
TCCAGATGGAGTTCTGAGGTCATTACTGGATCTATCAACAGGAGTCCAAGCGAGCTCGATATCAAATTAC
GCCCCGCCCTGCCACTCATCGCAGTACTGTTGTAATTCATTAAGCATTCTGCCGACATGGAAGCCATCAC
AAACGGCATGATGAACCTGAATCGCCAGCGGCATCAGCACCTTGTCGCCTTGCGTATAATATTTGCCCAT
GGTGAAAACGGGGGCGAAGAAGTTGTCCATATTGGCCACGTTTAAATCAAAACTGGTGAAACTCACCCAG
GGATTGGCTGAGACGAAAAACATATTCTCAATAAACCCTTTAGGGAAATAGGCCAGGTTTTCACCATAAC
ACGCCACATCTTGCGAATATATGTGTAGAAACTGCCGGAAATCGTCGTGGTATTCACTCCAGAGCGATGA
AAACGTTTCAGTTTGCTCATGGAAAACGGTGTAACAAGGGTGAACACTATCCCATATCACCAGCTCACCG
TCTTTCATTGCCATACGAAATTCCGGATGAGCATTCATCAGGCGGGCAAGAATGTGAATAAAGGCCGGAT
AAAACTTGTGCTTATTTTTCTTTACGGTCTTTAAAAAGGCCGTAATATCCAGCTGAACGGTCTGGTTATA
GGTACATTGAGCAACTGACTGAAATGCCTCAAAATGTTCTTTACGATGCCATTGGGATATATCAACGGTG
GTATATCCAGTGATTTTTTTCTCCATTTTAGCTTCCTTAGCTCCTGAAAATCTCGATAACTCAAAAAATA
CGACCGGTAGTGATCTTATTTCATTATGGTGAAAGTTGGAACCTCTTACGGGCCGGCCAACGTCTCATTT
TCGCCAGATATCGACGTCTAAGAAACCATTA
Features (pLannotate 1.2.2; 15 found; start..end, strand, type, name):
     63..136     +  promoter       PLtetO-1 promoter: modified phage lambda PL promoter with tet operator sites (Lutz and Bujard, 1997)
    172..759     +  CDS            uhpA: UHPA_ECOLI - Experimental evidence at protein level: Swiss-Prot protein existence level 1. Part of the UhpABC signaling cascade that controls the expression of the hexose phosphate transporter UhpT. Activates the transcription of the uhpT gene. Acts by binding specifically to the uhpT promoter region. From Escherichia coli (strain K12).
    828..899     +  terminator     rrnB T1 terminator: transcription terminator T1 from the E. coli rrnB gene
    915..942     +  terminator     T7Te terminator: phage T7 early transcription terminator
   1198..1911    +  CDS            superfolder GFP: GFP variant that folds robustly even when fused to poorly folded proteins (Pédelacq et al., 2006)
   1938..2009    +  terminator     rrnB T1 terminator: transcription terminator T1 from the E. coli rrnB gene
   2025..2052    +  terminator     T7Te terminator: phage T7 early transcription terminator
   2059..2103    +  misc_feature   MCS (fragment): pUC18/19 multiple cloning site
   2110..2138    +  promoter       J23119 promoter (fragment): bacterial promoter (Registry of Standard Biological Parts BBa J23119)
   2173..2799    +  CDS            TetR: tetracycline repressor TetR; tetR; TetR binds to the tetracycline operator tetO to inhibit transcription. This inhibition can be relieved by adding tetracycline or doxycycline.
   2805..2891    +  terminator     rrnB T1 terminator: Escherichia coli rrnB; transcription terminator T1 from the E. coli rrnB gene
   3056..3644    -  rep_origin     ori: high-copy-number ColE1/pMB1/pBR322/pUC origin of replication
   3732..3826    -  terminator     lambda t0 terminator: transcription terminator from phage lambda
   3850..4506    -  CDS            cat: CAT_ECOLX - Experimental evidence at protein level: Swiss-Prot protein existence level 1. This enzyme is an effector of chloramphenicol resistance in bacteria. From Escherichia coli. This protein is used as a marker in many commonly used cloning vectors, such as pACYC184.
   4507..4605    -  promoter       cat promoter: promoter of the E. coli cat gene encoding chloramphenicol acetyltransferase
