[The description below was written by a language model from this plasmid's Addgene catalogue record and pLannotate feature annotations shown in this document.]
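Description:
pSR322.2 is a 4,651 bp bacterial expression and synthetic-biology plasmid built on the pProTet.E333 backbone. It replicates in E. coli from a high-copy ColE1/pMB1-type origin and is selected with chloramphenicol through a cat gene driven by its native promoter and followed by the lambda t0 terminator.

The plasmid carries three expression units arranged in the same orientation, each insulated by rrnB T1 terminators, with T7Te terminators added after the first two. The first places a synthetic chimeric response regulator under the PLtetO-1 promoter. It comprises the receiver (REC) domain of E. coli UhpA (residues 1–118) joined to the DNA-binding domain of YdfI (residues 121–213), and the "126" label refers to the crossover position in NarL numbering. The automated annotation labels this whole reading frame as uhpA, although the catalogue entry describes it as a fusion. The second unit is a superfolder GFP reporter. According to the record it is driven by the PydfJ115 output promoter, which is not annotated in the feature table but presumably lies in the unannotated region upstream of sfgfp. The third unit expresses TetR, apparently from a constitutive promoter annotated as a J23119 fragment. TetR represses PLtetO-1, so the level of the chimera can be tuned with a tetracycline-class inducer.

Together these parts form a test circuit for rewiring two-component signalling by DNA-binding domain swapping. Activation of the UhpA receiver domain should be redirected through the YdfI DNA-binding domain to the ydfJ-derived promoter and read out as GFP fluorescence. The sensor kinase is not encoded on this plasmid.
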