Addgene plasmid #125117: pSR322.2
Purpose: Expression of uhpA(1-118aa)-ydfI(121-213aa), narL126 chimera under PLtetO-1, output Promoter PydfJ115
Depositing lab: Jeffrey Tabor. Depositing organization: Rice University. Publication: Rewiring bacterial two-component systems by modular DNA-binding domain swapping. Schmidl SR, Ekness F, Sofjan K, Daeffler KN, Brink KR, Landry BP, Gerhardt KP, Dyulgyarov N, Sheth RU, Tabor JJ. Nat Chem Biol. 2019 Jul;15(7):690-698. doi: 10.1038/s41589-019-0286-6. Epub 2019 May 20. PubMed 31110305.
Backbone
  Vector backbone: pProTet.E333
  Total vector size (bp): 4651
  Vector type: Bacterial Expression, Synthetic Biology
Growth in bacteria
  Bacterial resistance: Chloramphenicol, 25 μg/mL
  Growth temperature: 37°C
  Growth strain: BW29852
  Copy number: High Copy
Gene/Insert 1
  Gene/Insert name: uhpA(REC)-ydfI(DBD)126
  Species: Synthetic
  Insert size (bp): 633
Gene/Insert 2
  Gene/Insert name: sfgfp (alt name: Super folder GFP)
  Species: Synthetic
  Insert size (bp): 714
Gene/Insert 3
  Gene/Insert name: tetR
  Species: Tn10 from E. coli
  Insert size (bp): 625
  GenBank ID: NC_009133.1
Terms and licenses: Academic/Nonprofit Terms; Industry Terms: Not Available to Industry
How to cite: pSR322.2 was a gift from Jeffrey Tabor (Addgene plasmid # 125117 ; http://n2t.net/addgene:125117 ; RRID:Addgene_125117)
